Addgene plasmid #149583: pBbdCas9S(-10TC)_Psyn-sgRNA500
Purpose: (Empty Backbone) parental, all-in-one CRISPRi vector for B. burgdorferi, parental for gRNA cloning
Depositing lab: Christine Jacobs-Wagner. Depositing organization: Stanford University. Publication: A CRISPR interference platform for selective downregulation of gene expression in Borrelia burgdorferi. Takacs CN, Scott M, Chang Y, Kloos ZA, Irnov I, Rosa PA, Liu J, Jacobs-Wagner C. Appl Environ Microbiol. 2020 Nov 30. pii: AEM.02519-20. doi: 10.1128/AEM.02519-20. PubMed 33257311.
Backbone
  Vector backbone: pBbdCas9S(-10TC)
  Backbone manufacturer: CJW lab
  Modifications to backbone: dCas9, lacI, empty gRNA cassette
  Vector type: Bacterial Expression, CRISPR
Growth in bacteria
  Bacterial resistance: Spectinomycin, 50 μg/mL
  Growth temperature: 30°C
  Growth strain: NEB 5-alpha F' Iq
  Copy number: High Copy
Gene/Insert
  Gene/Insert name: None
  Promoter: PflaB, PpQE30, Psyn
  Cloning method: Restriction Enzyme; 5′ cloning site Unknown (unknown if destroyed); 3′ cloning site Unknown (unknown if destroyed)
  Sequencing primers: 5′ Unknown
Terms and licenses: Academic/Nonprofit Terms; Industry Terms: Not Available to Industry
How to cite: pBbdCas9S(-10TC)_Psyn-sgRNA500 was a gift from Christine Jacobs-Wagner (Addgene plasmid # 149583 ; http://n2t.net/addgene:149583 ; RRID:Addgene_149583)
