[The description below was written by a language model from this plasmid's Addgene catalogue record and pLannotate feature annotations shown in this document.]
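Description:
pBbdCas9S(-10TC)_Psyn-sgRNA500 is an 11.3 kb all-in-one CRISPR interference vector for Borrelia burgdorferi, deposited as an empty parental backbone into which guide sequences are cloned. It is propagated in E. coli from a high-copy ColE1/pUC-type origin and selected with spectinomycin through an aadA (SmR) aminoglycoside adenylyltransferase gene. The annotated features cover only part of the plasmid. No Borrelia replication functions are called in the feature table, so the record does not show how the plasmid is maintained in the spirochete. The first ~1.4 kb and the last ~1.9 kb of the sequence carry no annotation.

The payload has three expression units, matching the three promoters in the catalogue entry (PflaB, PpQE30, Psyn). Catalytically dead S. pyogenes Cas9 sits downstream of a T5 promoter with lac operator sequences, which is the pQE30-type arrangement. Its transcription is therefore held off by LacI and can be induced with IPTG. The "-10TC" in the name suggests an altered -10 element in this promoter, though the record does not explain it. The lacI repressor gene lies on the opposite strand. Short B. burgdorferi fragments annotated as fliD and hslU lie upstream of lacI and of the resistance gene respectively, and probably reflect native Borrelia promoter regions such as PflaB.

The sgRNA cassette is driven by a J23119-type synthetic constitutive promoter (Psyn). Between that promoter and the S. pyogenes gRNA scaffold is a roughly 500 bp firefly luciferase fragment, apparently a stuffer that a targeting spacer replaces, consistent with "sgRNA500" in the name. Once a guide is installed, induced dCas9 binds the target and blocks transcription, allowing selective knockdown of B. burgdorferi genes.
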