Features (pLannotate 1.2.2; 12 found; start..end, strand, type, name):
   1452..1486    +  promoter       J23119(SpeI) promoter: bacterial promoter (Registry of Standard Biological Parts BBa J23119) modified to end with an SpeI site
   1497..1994    +  CDS            LUCI_PHOPY (fragment): Experimental evidence at protein level: Swiss-Prot protein existence level 1. Produces green light with a wavelength of 562 nm. From Photinus pyralis (Common eastern firefly) (Lampyris pyralis).
   2003..2078    +  misc_RNA       gRNA scaffold: guide RNA scaffold for the Streptococcus pyogenes CRISPR/Cas9 system
   2189..3268    -  CDS            lacI: LACI_ECOLI - Experimental evidence at protein level: Swiss-Prot protein existence level 1. Repressor of the lactose operon. Binds allolactose as an inducer. From Escherichia coli (strain K12).
   3398..3502    -  CDS            fliD (fragment): FLID_BORBU - Protein inferred from homology: Swiss-Prot protein existence level 3. Required for the morphogenesis and for the elongation of the flagellar filament by facilitating polymerization of the flagellin monomers at the tip of growing filament. Forms a capping structure, which prevents flagellin subunits (transported through the central channel of the flagellum) from leaking out without polymerization at the distal end (By similarity). From Borrelia burgdorferi (strain ATCC 35210 / B31 / CIP 102532 / DSM 4680).
   3521..3563    +  promoter       T5 promoter: bacteriophage T5 promoter for E. coli RNA polymerase, with embedded lac operator
   3571..3591    +  protein_bind   lac operator (fragment): The lac repressor binds to the lac operator to inhibit transcription in E. coli. This inhibition can be relieved by adding lactose or isopropyl-β-D-thiogalactopyranoside (IPTG). lac repressor encoded by lacI
   3626..7730    +  CDS            dCas9 (fragment): catalytically dead mutant of the Cas9 endonuclease from the Streptococcus pyogenes Type II CRISPR/Cas system RNA-guided DNA-binding protein that lacks endonuclease activity due to the D10A mutation in the RuvC catalytic domain and the H840A mutation in the HNH catalytic domain
   7740..7865    +  CDS            hslU (fragment): HSLU_BORBU - Protein inferred from homology: Swiss-Prot protein existence level 3. ATPase subunit of a proteasome-like degradation complex; this subunit has chaperone activity. The binding of ATP and its subsequent hydrolysis by HslU are essential for unfolding of protein substrates subsequently hydrolyzed by HslV. HslU recognizes the N-terminal part of its protein substrates and unfolds these before they are guided to HslV for hydrolysis. From Borrelia burgdorferi (strain ATCC 35210 / B31 / CIP 102532 / DSM 4680).
   7902..8693    +  CDS            SmR: aminoglycoside adenylyltransferase (Murphy, 1985); aadA; confers resistance to spectinomycin and streptomycin
   8695..8741    +  CDS            BleoR (fragment): antibiotic-binding protein; Sh ble from Streptoalloteichus hindustanus; confers resistance to bleomycin, phleomycin, and Zeocin™
   8816..9404    +  rep_origin     ori: high-copy-number ColE1/pMB1/pBR322/pUC origin of replication
>Addgene plasmid #149583 | pBbdCas9S(-10TC)_Psyn-sgRNA500 | addgene full sequence | sequence record 315177 | Addgene NGS Result
TCTTTCAATTGACTTCTCTAATTTACGCTTTATATTGTTTAAATCGCTATATTTATGACTTTCAATAATA
AAATGAGGCTTAAATTTGTAATTTTCGTATATTTTTTGGAAACTTGTTTCTAATTGTTTAGAATTATATT
CATTTTTTTCAAATTCTTTTTGAGTGTTGCATAGAATTTCCTTTAATTTTTCTTGTTTTTCTTTCATACA
AGATTTAGTAAAATGTATATTTTTATTTTTTAGTAATTTAATTTCTATTATTTTTATGATTTTAAGTATT
TTGATTATATTATCTTTATCAATATTTAAATTGAATAAAATTGTAAGAAAAATTGAAAGAATTTTTTTAC
ATAAAAAGTTACATTTATTGAAGTAATTTCTTACTTGATACTTTTCTATTTCATTAATCTTTCTTTCTTC
TTTTATATTATTTTTATTATTTAAACACTCCTTTAAATCTACACTCCCATTTTTAGTAAATCTATCTTTA
AGGCCCCTTGAAACTCTATTTTGAAATCTTAAATCTTTTTTTTCTTGAAAGTATTTATAGATTTTTTGGT
AACATTCTTTTTTTGAAAAATTAAGTTGATAGTATATTTCGGTCCCCAAATTTACCCCTAAGTGTTTGTG
ATAATTAGTTGTGACTTTAAATTCTTTTTCTAATTTGTAAAGGTAATTTTGCAGTGTTTTTAGTTTAACG
GGTGTTTGACTATTTCTTTTAAGGTTTTCATTAAAGTAATAGAGTATGTTTTTTTGTGTGTATTTCTTAT
ATGTTTTATTTATGTACGCTAGTGTTGAGATAAGGACTACTAATTTATACTGTAATTTATTGTAGCAAGT
TGTGGTTTTACTGGTTTTGTTTATATTAGATAAGTTTTCCATTTATAGCTCCTTGAATACCGGATTTTTT
ATCTATAAAGTATATATATCACAATTTTGATTTAAAAGTAAATTCTTTTTTTAAAAATACAAAAATTTTT
TATAAATTATATAGACCATGATATTGTATTAATACTAATTGATTTTAATTTAAGGTTGAACTAAAATAAA
CATAGTTTTGTAGAAAATAATTTTTCATTATTTTGCTACTTGATATTGGATCGTAAAAATATTAGGGCTT
TACAAAGTTCTTTTAAAAGAGAATTTAGTAAAGCCCTAAGTCTTTTAATAAAAAATTTTTTGTAAAAAAG
TTGGCAAAAATAGTTTTTGCTATATATTTATATATAAGAAAAAATTCAATACTCAAGGAGATAAAAAATG
GAAAACTTAAACAATAATCCACAAAAAATTAATCAAATAAATAAGCAAACTAATTTTATTGGTTTTGAAA
ATTTTATAGAACTTGATAATCAAGTTAATCAAACTAAAGAAAAAAGTAAATTAAGTAAGATAGGTAAGAA
ATTACCCGGAATAAGCAGTCAAGTCTAGTGCGGCCGGAATTCTAAAGATCTTTGACAGCTAGCTCAGTCC
TAGGTATAATACTAGTGGAAGAGCCAAAGTCAACACTTATAGACAAATATGATCTTTCTAACCTTCACGA
AATAGCATCAGGGGGAGCACCTTTGTCTAAGGAAGTAGGAGAGGCAGTTGCAAAGAGGTTTCATTTACCC
GGAATTAGGCAAGGATATGGGTTAACAGAAACCACATCTGCAATTTTAATTACACCTGAAGGAGATGATA
AACCAGGAGCTGTTGGGAAGGTTGTTCCTTTTTTTGAGGCTAAAGTTGTTGATTTAGATACTGGAAAGAC
TTTAGGAGTTAATCAAAGAGGCGAGTTATGTGTAAGAGGACCTATGATAATGTCAGGATACGTAAATAAT
CCAGAAGCTACAAATGCATTGATAGATAAAGATGGTTGGTTACACTCAGGCGATATAGCTTATTGGGACG
AAGATGAACACTTTTTTATAGTTGATAGATTGAAATCTTTGATTAAGTATAAAGGTTATCAAGTAGCTCC
AGCAGAATTGGAAAGTATTTTATTGCAACACCCAGCTCTTCCGTTTTAGAGCTAGAAATAGCAAGTTAAA
ATAAGGCTAGTCCGTTATCAACTTGAAAAAGTGGCACCGAGTCGGTGCTTTTTTTGGCGCGCCAAATAAT
GCCCGTGTCCCTGTTGAATAGGGACACGGTTTTTTAACAATTTTTTTATTCCTAGGCCTTAGTGGCCGGT
ACCCGGGGATCCTTATTACTGGCCGCTTTCTAGCCTGGATACTTGTCTGGCTAGTTGCATTAGAGAGTCA
GCTAGAGCCCTAGGGCTAGCTGTTTGTGTATTCGGAGCCAGTGTAGTTTTTCTTTTTACTAACGATACGG
GTAATAATTGATTGCCTTTTACAGCCTGACCTTGAGACAATTGCAAAAGTCTGTCCACAGAGGTTTGACC
TAATAATCTAAAATCTTGTTTGATAGTAGTAAGTGGAGGTATGTAGCAACTAGAATCTTCTGTATCATCA
TAACCCACAACTGAAATATCAGCCCCAACTCTAAGTCCACTTTCAGTAATAGCTCGCATAGCTCCTAAAG
CCATTTGATCATTAGCAACTAACATAGCAGTAGGGACAATGCCTTCATTTAACATTTGCATTGTTTGCTG
AAATCCTGACATAGCAGACCAATCTCCTTCTCTTTCTGCTATTGGTTGTATTTGATTTCTTGTTAAATAC
TTGTGCCATCCTGCTAATCTCAATCTGGCACTTACTGAACTTAAGGGACCTGCAAGTAGTGCAATTTGTT
GATGGCCTAATGCAACAAGGTGTTCAACTCCTAACCTTGTTCCATCTTCGTGAGAAAAAATTATAGAGTT
TATTGGGGTTTGGTCCGACACATCCAAAAACAATGCTGGAACATTAGTACATGCTGCTTCAACTGCAATC
GCATCTTGGTCATCAAGAGGATAATTAATTATAAGTCCACTAACACGTTGAGCTAATAAATTATGTACTG
CTGCCTTACAAGCCTCTACACCTGATCTCTCAACCATTGATACAACAACGCTTGCACCAAGTTGATCAGC
TCTCGATTTAATTGCGGCTACAATTTGACTAGGCGCATGTAATGCAAGTGATGATGTGGCAACTCCAATT
AAAAGTGATTGTTTCCCCGCAAGTTGCTGAGCAACGCGATTTGGTATATAATTCAACTCTGCCATAGCTG
CTTCAACCTTCTCTCTTGTTTTTGCAGATACATGACTTGCTTGGTTCACAACTCTCGAAACCGTTTGGTA
GCTAACCCCGGCATATTCAGCAACATCATACAAAGTAACAGGTTTCATGGATCATTCCTCCATGATAAAA
TTTAAATTTCTGACTTTGGCAAATCCTTTTGCCTGTTAAAAAGAATAGCACAAAAATTAAAAAAAAAGAA
ACGCAAATAGCAATAGCATTAAAAATAATTATTATTATTTATTTCTTTGATTAAAATCAAAAGCCTTTAA
TGTATTTTCTTGATCTTTCATGCGCTTAACGGTAAAATCCAAGGTATTAAGTTCACCTTCCACTTTTCTC
TCTCTATCTTCTCTAGAAAATCATAAAAAATTTATTTGCTTTGTGAGCGGATAACAATTATAACAGATTC
AATTGTGAGCGGATAACAATTTCACACAGAATTCATTAAAGAGGAGAAATTACATATGGATAAGAAATAC
TCAATAGGCTTAGCTATCGGCACAAATAGCGTCGGATGGGCGGTGATCACTGATGAATATAAGGTTCCGT
CTAAAAAGTTCAAGGTTCTGGGAAATACAGACCGCCACAGTATCAAAAAAAATCTTATAGGGGCTCTTTT
ATTTGACAGTGGAGAGACAGCGGAAGCGACTCGTCTCAAACGGACAGCTCGTAGAAGGTATACACGTCGG
AAGAATCGTATTTGTTATCTACAGGAGATTTTTTCAAATGAGATGGCGAAAGTAGATGATAGTTTCTTTC
ATCGACTTGAAGAGTCTTTTTTGGTGGAAGAAGACAAGAAGCATGAACGTCATCCTATTTTTGGAAATAT
AGTAGATGAAGTTGCTTATCATGAGAAATATCCAACTATCTATCATCTGCGAAAAAAATTGGTAGATTCT
ACTGATAAAGCGGATTTGCGCTTAATCTATTTGGCCTTAGCGCATATGATTAAGTTTCGTGGTCATTTTT
TGATTGAGGGAGATTTAAATCCTGATAATAGTGATGTGGACAAACTATTTATCCAGTTGGTACAAACCTA
CAATCAATTATTTGAAGAAAACCCTATTAACGCAAGTGGAGTAGATGCTAAAGCGATTCTTTCTGCACGA
TTGAGTAAATCAAGACGATTAGAAAATCTCATTGCTCAGCTCCCCGGTGAGAAGAAAAATGGCTTATTTG
GGAATCTCATTGCTTTGTCATTGGGTTTGACCCCTAATTTTAAATCAAATTTTGATTTGGCAGAAGATGC
TAAATTACAGCTTTCAAAAGATACTTACGATGATGATTTAGATAATTTATTGGCGCAAATTGGAGATCAA
TATGCTGATTTGTTTTTGGCAGCTAAGAATTTATCAGATGCTATTTTACTTTCAGATATCCTAAGAGTAA
ATACTGAAATAACTAAGGCTCCCCTATCAGCTTCAATGATTAAACGCTACGATGAACATCATCAAGACTT
GACTCTTTTAAAAGCTTTAGTTCGACAACAACTTCCAGAAAAGTATAAAGAAATCTTTTTTGATCAATCA
AAAAACGGATATGCAGGTTATATTGATGGGGGAGCTAGCCAAGAAGAATTTTATAAATTTATCAAACCAA
TTTTAGAAAAAATGGATGGTACTGAGGAATTATTGGTGAAACTAAATCGTGAAGATTTGCTGCGCAAGCA
ACGGACCTTTGACAACGGCTCTATTCCCCATCAAATTCACTTGGGTGAGCTGCATGCTATTTTGAGAAGA
CAAGAAGACTTTTATCCATTTTTAAAAGACAATCGTGAGAAGATTGAAAAAATCTTGACTTTTCGAATTC
CTTATTATGTTGGTCCATTGGCGCGTGGCAATAGTCGTTTTGCATGGATGACTCGGAAGTCTGAAGAAAC
AATTACCCCATGGAATTTTGAAGAAGTTGTCGATAAAGGTGCTTCAGCTCAATCATTTATTGAACGCATG
ACAAACTTTGATAAAAATCTTCCAAATGAAAAAGTACTACCAAAACATAGTTTGCTTTATGAGTATTTTA
CGGTTTATAACGAATTGACAAAGGTCAAATATGTTACTGAAGGAATGCGAAAACCAGCATTTCTTTCAGG
TGAACAGAAGAAAGCCATTGTTGATTTACTCTTCAAAACAAATCGAAAAGTAACCGTTAAGCAATTAAAA
GAAGATTATTTCAAAAAAATAGAATGTTTTGATAGTGTTGAAATTTCAGGAGTTGAAGATAGATTTAATG
CTTCATTAGGTACCTACCATGATTTGCTAAAAATTATTAAAGATAAAGATTTTTTGGATAATGAAGAAAA
TGAAGATATCTTAGAGGATATTGTTTTAACATTGACCTTATTTGAAGATAGGGAGATGATTGAGGAAAGA
CTTAAAACATATGCTCACCTCTTTGATGATAAGGTGATGAAACAGCTTAAACGTCGCCGTTATACTGGTT
GGGGACGTTTGTCTCGAAAATTGATTAATGGTATTAGGGATAAGCAATCTGGCAAAACAATATTAGATTT
TTTGAAATCAGATGGTTTTGCCAATCGCAATTTTATGCAGCTGATCCATGATGATAGTTTGACATTTAAA
GAAGACATTCAAAAAGCACAAGTGTCTGGACAAGGCGATAGTTTACATGAACATATTGCAAATTTAGCTG
GTAGCCCTGCTATTAAAAAAGGTATTTTACAGACTGTAAAAGTTGTTGATGAATTGGTCAAAGTAATGGG
GCGGCATAAGCCAGAAAATATCGTTATTGAAATGGCACGTGAAAATCAGACAACTCAAAAGGGCCAGAAA
AATTCGCGAGAGCGTATGAAACGAATCGAAGAAGGTATCAAAGAATTAGGAAGTCAGATTCTTAAAGAGC
ATCCTGTTGAAAATACTCAATTGCAAAATGAAAAGCTCTATCTCTATTATCTCCAAAATGGAAGAGACAT
GTATGTGGACCAAGAATTAGATATTAATCGTTTAAGTGATTATGATGTCGATGCCATTGTTCCACAAAGT
TTCCTTAAAGACGATTCAATAGACAATAAGGTCTTAACGCGTTCTGATAAAAATCGTGGTAAATCGGATA
ACGTTCCAAGTGAAGAAGTAGTCAAAAAGATGAAAAACTATTGGAGACAACTTCTAAACGCCAAGTTAAT
CACTCAACGTAAGTTTGATAATTTAACGAAAGCTGAACGTGGAGGTTTGAGTGAACTTGATAAAGCTGGT
TTTATCAAACGCCAATTGGTTGAAACTCGCCAAATCACTAAGCATGTGGCACAAATTTTGGATAGTCGCA
TGAATACTAAATACGATGAAAATGATAAACTTATTCGAGAGGTTAAAGTGATTACCTTAAAATCTAAATT
AGTTTCTGACTTCCGAAAAGATTTCCAATTCTATAAAGTACGTGAGATTAACAATTACCATCATGCCCAT
GATGCGTATCTAAATGCCGTCGTTGGAACTGCTTTGATTAAGAAATATCCAAAACTTGAATCGGAGTTTG
TCTATGGTGATTATAAAGTTTATGATGTTCGTAAAATGATTGCTAAGTCTGAGCAAGAAATAGGCAAAGC
AACCGCAAAATATTTCTTTTACTCTAATATCATGAACTTCTTCAAAACAGAAATTACACTTGCAAATGGA
GAGATTCGCAAACGCCCTCTAATCGAAACTAATGGGGAAACTGGAGAAATTGTCTGGGATAAAGGGCGAG
ATTTTGCCACAGTGCGCAAAGTATTGTCCATGCCCCAAGTCAATATTGTCAAGAAAACAGAAGTCCAGAC
AGGCGGATTCTCCAAGGAGTCAATTTTACCAAAAAGAAATTCGGACAAGCTTATTGCTCGTAAAAAAGAC
TGGGATCCAAAAAAATATGGTGGTTTTGATAGTCCAACGGTAGCTTATTCAGTCCTAGTGGTTGCTAAGG
TGGAAAAAGGGAAATCGAAGAAGTTAAAATCCGTTAAAGAGTTACTAGGGATCACAATTCTGGAAAGAAG
TTCCTTTGAAAAAAATCCGATTGACTTTTTAGAAGCTAAAGGATATAAGGAAGTTAAAAAAGACTTAATC
ATTAAACTACCTAAATATAGTCTTTTTGAGTTAGAAAACGGTCGTAAACGGATGCTGGCTAGTGCCGGAG
AATTACAAAAAGGAAATGAGCTGGCTCTGCCAAGCAAATATGTGAATTTTTTATATTTAGCTAGTCATTA
TGAAAAGTTGAAGGGTAGTCCAGAAGATAACGAACAAAAACAATTGTTTGTGGAGCAGCATAAGCATTAT
TTAGATGAGATTATTGAGCAAATCAGTGAATTTTCTAAGCGTGTTATTTTAGCAGATGCCAATTTAGATA
AAGTTCTTAGTGCATATAACAAACATAGAGACAAACCAATACGTGAACAAGCAGAAAATATTATTCATTT
ATTTACGTTGACGAATCTTGGAGCTCCCGCTGCTTTTAAATATTTTGATACAACAATTGATCGTAAACGA
TATACGTCTACAAAAGAAGTTTTAGATGCCACTCTTATCCATCAATCCATCACTGGTCTTTATGAAACAC
GCATTGATTTGAGTCAGCTAGGAGGTGACTAATAAAAGCTTGATCAGATCTCAGCTTTTTTTTGAAGTGC
CTGGCAGTAAGTTGAAAAAATTTGAAATAAACTTGGACTATGTTAATAAAAAAATACAAATTAACGAACA
AAAAGATTTGAATTATTATATAATTTAGTTAAAAGCAATTTTAAATGAGGGAGGTTTCCATATGAGGGAA
GCGGTGATCGCCGAAGTATCGACTCAACTATCAGAGGTAGTTGGCGTCATCGAGCGCCATCTCGAACCGA
CGTTGCTGGCCGTACATTTGTACGGCTCCGCAGTGGATGGCGGCCTGAAGCCACACAGTGATATTGATTT
GCTGGTTACGGTGACCGTAAGGCTTGATGAAACAACGCGGCGAGCTTTGATCAACGACCTTTTGGAAACT
TCGGCTTCCCCTGGAGAGAGCGAGATTCTCCGCGCTGTAGAAGTCACCATTGTTGTGCACGACGACATCA
TTCCGTGGCGTTATCCAGCTAAGCGCGAACTGCAATTTGGAGAATGGCAGCGCAATGACATTCTTGCAGG
TATCTTCGAGCCAGCCACGATCGACATTGATCTGGCTATCTTGCTGACAAAAGCAAGAGAACATAGCGTT
GCCTTGGTAGGTCCAGCGGCGGAGGAACTCTTTGATCCGGTTCCTGAACAGGATCTATTTGAGGCGCTAA
ATGAAACCTTAACGCTATGGAACTCGCCGCCCGACTGGGCTGGCGATGAGCGAAATGTAGTGCTTACGTT
GTCCCGCATTTGGTACAGCGCAGTAACCGGCAAAATCGCGCCGAAGGATGTCGCTGCCGACTGGGCAATG
GAGCGCCTGCCGGCCCAGTATCAGCCCGTCATACTTGAAGCTAGACAGGCTTATCTTGGACAAGAAGAAG
ATCGCTTGGCCTCGCGCGCAGATCAGTTGGAAGAATTTGTCCACTACGTGAAAGGCGAGATCACCAAGGT
AGTCGGCAAATAATGACGTCGCCGGAGCGGTCGAGTTCTGGACCGACCGGCTCGGGTTCTCATGACCAAA
ATCCCTTAACGTGAGTTTTCGTTCCACTGAGCGTCAGACCCCGTAGAAAAGATCAAAGGATCTTCTTGAG
ATCCTTTTTTTCTGCGCGTAATCTGCTGCTTGCAAACAAAAAAACCACCGCTACCAGCGGTGGTTTGTTT
GCCGGATCAAGAGCTACCAACTCTTTTTCCGAAGGTAACTGGCTTCAGCAGAGCGCAGATACCAAATACT
GTTCTTCTAGTGTAGCCGTAGTTAGGCCACCACTTCAAGAACTCTGTAGCACCGCCTACATACCTCGCTC
TGCTAATCCTGTTACCAGTGGCTGCTGCCAGTGGCGATAAGTCGTGTCTTACCGGGTTGGACTCAAGACG
ATAGTTACCGGATAAGGCGCAGCGGTCGGGCTGAACGGGGGGTTCGTGCACACAGCCCAGCTTGGAGCGA
ACGACCTACACCGAACTGAGATACCTACAGCGTGAGCTATGAGAAAGCGCCACGCTTCCCGAAGGGAGAA
AGGCGGACAGGTATCCGGTAAGCGGCAGGGTCGGAACAGGAGAGCGCACGAGGGAGCTTCCAGGGGGAAA
CGCCTGGTATCTTTATAGTCCTGTCGGGTTTCGCCACCTCTGACTTGAGCGTCGATTTTTGTGATGCTCG
TCAGGGGGGCGGAGCCTATGGAAAAACGCCAGCAACGCGGCCTTTTTACGGTTCCTGGCCTTTTGCTGGC
CTTTTGCTCACATGTTCTTTCCTGCACTAGATCCCCGGCAAGTTCATCCTTAGGGTTTTCATATCTCTTA
AAAAGTCAATTTCTGCTTGATTAATTTCTTGTGGATTATTGTTTTTGCGGTTTTTCATTTTTTATCTCCT
TGAGTATTGAATTTTTTCTTATATATAAATATATAGCAAAAACTATTTTTGCCAACTTTTTTACAAAAAA
TTTTTTATTAAAACACTTAGGGCTTTGCTAAATTCTCTTTTAAAAGAACTTAGTAAAGCCCTATGGATTT
AAGAACTGATTATACTTACGTAGTAAAAATACTACAGATATTAATAGTATAGACCATATCAAAATCATAA
TCAATTTATATTTATCTAAAATTGTAGTCCATACAAAATACAAAAAAATTAGGTTTTTCTAAATTCTATT
TTAAAAGAACTTAGTAACACCTAATCTCTAAATTACTTACAAAATTCTAAAATTAGATTTTTAGTTCTTC
ATATTTCTTTAAAAGTTTTTTAAGAAAATCTTTTTGATTTTCAAAAATTTCATGCATCATAAAACTAGTA
AATTTGGATTTTTTTTTGTAAAAATCATAACTTTCTTGGGTTTTAAGTTGAAATCTTAATGGTTTTATTG
GATTTTGCCTAGATTTTTTTAACGCCGGACTTTCTTTATCTTTTATAAAATTATAAGAATTTTTAATACC
ATTTTCTATTAAATAATCTTCTTTTATAAGCCCCTCTTGCAGTGCAGTTGCTAATCTTAAATACTTATAC
GCTTGAGTTTTTGCTACATCAAAGTCTTTTATAAAATCAAGAAAAGTTTTATAACCATCAAATTTATAAT
ATTGATTATCTTTTATTTCTTTTAAAATTTTAATATTTTCCACCCTGTGGAATATTTCTTTTTTGAAATT
GTCATTTAACTTTTCCTTTAGTGTCTTGTAATAAGAAATTTTACTTTCATTAATCATTAAATTTTGTTCA
ACATAAGTATCTATCTTTTTTGTTAAAACTTTAACAACACGTTTTTTTTCCATAAAAATTTTCCTTTATT
TTTGCAACATTTTCCTTAATTGATATAATTGTTACTATTTTAGATTTTTTAATATCCACTTAAGAATTAA
TCCCTCACTAGAATATTTTTTATTATAGAATTCATATACATGTTTTTCTAAATCTATAAATTTATCAACA
ATTGCTTTATTATAGGGTGTATCTATCTTTTCTTTTCTTAATAATCGTCTCATATTCTTTAAATAACAAC
AAACACTGCCGGTTTTAAACCTAAATTCTATGTAATATATTTTTGAAAAAGTATATACATTTTCAACCCC
GTTTATTTCATACTTTACAAAAACATTATTTATTGGTTTTCTATAACCATAGTAAATGCCTAAAAATTTG
TCCCCGTCTTTCATAGGATATAGATAAAGTTTTTGAATCTCTGATTTATCTAATAATTTTTCAAAAAAAA
TTATACACCGCTTTTGTTTGTTACTAACTACTCTATGCAATGCCTTTAATATTTTTGTGTGATATATATT
TTTATCACCTTTTTTTTCTTTCAGCAGGAAGATACTTTCTTTTGGAAATTTAATTTTTTGTTCATTTATT
CTTGCAGCCTTAAGTCCGATTTTCATATTTAATCCTTATATAGCCTTTCTATTTAATTCTTTTAAACTCA
ATAAACTTTTTTGGTTTTTCATTAGTTCTAATAATTCGCAATAATATGTGCAAAACACTTTATTGTATTC
TATTTTCTTTTGGTTATTCAAATATTCTTTTATAATTGGCTTTAGAAGTTCAATATTTACTTCTTTTTTT
AGTTGTTCAATAAGGATATTGAAAATGTTTGTTTTTAAATCTTGATAATTTTGTTGAGAATTTTCTTTTT
T
